>Addgene plasmid #233471 | AAV-SYN-Myc-ATL1-oPRE | addgene full sequence | sequence record 463802 | Addgene NGS Result
CTGCGCGCTCGCTCGCTCACTGAGGCCGCCCGGGCAAAGCCCGGGCGTCGGGCGACCTTTGGTCGCCCGG
CCTCAGTGAGCGAGCGAGCGCGCAGAGAGGGAGTGGCCAACTCCATCACTAGGGGTTCCTTCTAGACAAC
TTTGTATAGAAAAGTTGCTGCAGAGGGCCCTGCGTATGAGTGCAAGTGGGTTTTAGGACCAGGATGAGGC
GGGGTGGGGGTGCCTACCTGACGACCGACCCCGACCCACTGGACAAGCACCCAACCCCCATTCCCCAAAT
TGCGCATCCCCTATCAGAGAGGGGGAGGGGAAACAGGATGCGGCGAGGCGCGTGCGCACTGCCAGCTTCA
GCACCGCGGACAGTGCCTTCGCCCCCGCCTGGCGGCGCGCGCCACCGCCGCCTCAGCACTGAAGGCGCGC
TGACGTCACTCGCCGGTCCCCCGCAAACTCCCCTTCCCGGCCACCTTGGTCGCGTCCGCGCCGCCGCCGG
CCCAGCCGGACCGCACCACGCGAGGCGCGAGATAGGGGGGCACGGGCGCGACCATCTGCGCTGCGGCGCC
GGCGACTCAGCGCTGCCTCAGTCTGCGGTGGGCAGCGGAGGAGTCGTGTCGTGCCTGAGAGCGCAGCAAG
TTTGTACAAAAAAGCAGGCTGCCACCATGGAACAAAAACTCATCTCAGAAGAGGATCTGATGGCCAAGAA
CCGCAGGGACAGAAACAGTTGGGGTGGATTTTCGGAAAAGACATATGAATGGAGCTCAGAAGAGGAGGAG
CCAGTGAAAAAGGCAGGACCAGTCCAAGTCCTCATTGTCAAAGATGACCATTCCTTTGAGTTAGATGAAA
CTGCATTAAATCGGATCCTTCTCTCGGAGGCTGTCAGAGACAAGGAGGTTGTTGCTGTATCTGTTGCTGG
AGCATTTAGAAAAGGAAAATCATTCCTGATGGACTTCATGTTGAGATACATGTACAACCAGGAATCAGTT
GATTGGGTTGGAGACTACAATGAACCATTGACTGGTTTTTCATGGAGAGGTGGATCTGAGCGAGAGACCA
CAGGAATTCAGATATGGAGTGAAATCTTCCTTATCAATAAACCTGATGGTAAAAAGGTTGCAGTGTTATT
GATGGATACTCAGGGAACCTTTGATAGTCAGTCAACTTTGAGAGATTCAGCCACAGTATTTGCCCTTAGC
ACAATGATCAGCTCAATACAGGTATATAACTTATCCCAAAATGTCCAGGAGGATGATCTTCAGCACCTCC
AGCTTTTCACTGAGTATGGCAGACTGGCAATGGAGGAAACATTCCTGAAGCCATTTCAGAGTCTGATATT
TCTTGTTCGAGACTGGAGTTTCCCATACGAATTTTCATATGGAGCCGATGGTGGTGCCAAATTCTTGGAA
AAACGCCTCAAGGTCTCAGGGAACCAGCATGAAGAACTACAGAACGTCAGAAAACACATCCATTCCTGTT
TCACCAACATTTCCTGTTTTCTGCTACCTCATCCTGGCTTAAAAGTAGCTACCAATCCAAACTTTGATGG
AAAATTGAAAGAAATAGATGATGAATTCATCAAAAACTTGAAAATACTGATTCCTTGGCTACTTAGTCCC
GAGAGCCTAGATATTAAAGAGATCAATGGGAATAAAATCACCTGCCGGGGTCTGGTGGAGTACTTCAAGG
CTTATATAAAGATCTATCAAGGTGAAGAATTACCACATCCCAAATCCATGTTACAGGCCACAGCAGAAGC
TAACAATTTAGCAGCCGTGGCAACTGCCAAGGACACATACAACAAAAAAATGGAAGAGATTTGTGGTGGT
GACAAACCATTTCTGGCCCCAAATGACTTGCAGACCAAACACCTGCAACTTAAGGAAGAATCTGTGAAGC
TATTCCGAGGGGTGAAGAAGATGGGTGGGGAAGAATTTAGCCGGCGTTACCTGCAGCAGTTGGAGAGTGA
AATAGATGAACTTTACATCCAATATATCAAGCACAATGATAGCAAAAATATCTTCCATGCAGCTCGTACC
CCAGCCACACTGTTTGTAGTCATCTTTATCACATATGTGATTGCTGGTGTGACTGGATTCATTGGTTTGG
ACATCATAGCTAGCCTATGCAATATGATAATGGGACTGACCCTTATCACCCTGTGCACTTGGGCATATAT
CCGGTACTCTGGAGAATACCGAGAGCTGGGAGCTGTAATAGACCAGGTGGCTGCAGCTCTGTGGGACCAG
GGAAGTACAAATGAGGCTTTGTACAAGCTTTACAGTGCAGCAGCAACCCACAGACATCTGTATCATCAAG
CTTTCCCTACACCAAAGTCGGAATCTACTGAACAATCAGAAAAGAAAAAAATGTAAACCCAGCTTTCTTG
TACAAAGTGGGAATTCGAGCATCTTACCGCCATTTATACCCATATTTGTTCTGTTTTTCTTGATTTGGGT
ATACATTTAAATGTTAATAAAACAAAATGGTGGGGCAATCATTTACATTTTTAGGGATATGTAATTACTA
GTTCAGGTGTATTGCCACAAGACAAACATGTTAAGAAACTTTCCCGTTATTTACGCTCTGTTCCTGTTAA
TCAACCTCTGGATTACAAAATTTGTGAAAGATTGACTGATATTCTTAACTATGTTGCTCCTTTTACGCTG
TGTGGATATGCTGCTTTATAGCCTCTGTATCTAGCTATTGCTTCCCGTACGGCTTTCGTTTTCTCCTCCT
TGTATAAATCCTGGTTGCTGTCTCTTTTAGAGGAGTTGTGGCCCGTTGTCCGTCAACGTGGCGTGGTGTG
CTCTGTGTTTGCTGACGCAACCCCCACTGGCTGGGGCATTGCCACCACCTGTCAACTCCTTTCTGGGACT
TTCGCTTTCCCCCTCCCGATCGCCACGGCAGAACTCATCGCCGCCTGCCTTGCCCGCTGCTGGACAGGGG
CTAGGTTGCTGGGCACTGATAATTCCGTGGTGTTGTCGAATTCCTAGAGCTCGCTGATCAGCCTCGACTG
TGCCTTCTAGTTGCCAGCCATCTGTTGTTTGCCCCTCCCCCGTGCCTTCCTTGACCCTGGAAGGTGCCAC
TCCCACTGTCCTTTCCTAATAAAATGAGGAAATTGCATCGCATTGTCTGAGTAGGTGTCATTCTATTCTG
GGGGGTGGGGTGGGGCAGGACAGCAAGGGGGAGGATTGGGAAGAGAATAGCAGGCATGCTGGGGAGGGCC
GCAGGAACCCCTAGTGATGGAGTTGGCCACTCCCTCTCTGCGCGCTCGCTCGCTCACTGAGGCCGGGCGA
CCAAAGGTCGCCCGACGCCCGGGCTTTGCCCGGGCGGCCTCAGTGAGCGAGCGAGCGCGCAGCTGCCTGC
AGGGGCGCCTGATGCGGTATTTTCTCCTTACGCATCTGTGCGGTATTTCACACCGCATA
[95 nt withheld, positions 3420-3514]
T
[46 nt withheld, positions 3516-3561]
C
[141 nt withheld, positions 3563-3703]
CCTTTGACGTTGGAGTCCACGTTCTTT
[37 nt withheld, positions 3731-3767]
ACTCTATCTCGGGCTATTCTTTTGATTTATAAGGGATTTTGCCGATTTCGGTCTATTGGTTAAAAAATGA
GCTGATTTAACAAAAATTTAACGCGAATTTTAACAAAATATTAACGTTTACAATTTTATGGTGCACTCTC
AGTACAATCTGCTCTGATGCCGCATAGTTAAGCCAGCCCCGACACCCGCCAACACCCGCTGACGCGCCCT
GACGGGCTTGTCTGCTCCCGGCATCCGCTTACAGACAAGCTGTGACCGTCTCCGGGAGCTGCATGTGTCA
GAGGTTTTCACCGTCATCACCGAAACGCGCGAGACGAAAGGGCCTCGTGATACGCCTATTTTTATAGGTT
AATGTCATGATAATAATGGTTTCTTAGACGTCAGGTGGCACTTTTCGGGGAAATGTGCGCGGAACCCCTA
TTTGTTTATTTTTCTAAATACATTCAAATATGTATCCGCTCATGAGACAATAACCCTGATAAATGCTTCA
ATAATATTGAAAAAGGAAGAGTATGAGTATTCAACATTTCCGTGTCGCCCTTATTCCCTTTTTTGCGGCA
TTTTGCCTTCCTGTTTTTGCTCACCCAGAAACGCTGGTGAAAGTAAAAGATGCTGAAGATCAGTTGGGTG
CACGAGTGGGTTACATCGAACTGGATCTCAACAGCGGTAAGATCCTTGAGAGTTTTCGCCCCGAAGAACG
TTTTCCAATGATGAGCACTTTTAAAGTTCTGCTATGTGGCGCGGTATTATCCCGTATTGACGCCGGGCAA
GAGCAACTCGGTCGCCGCATACACTATTCTCAGAATGACTTGGTTGAGTACTCACCAGTCACAGAAAAGC
ATCTTACGGATGGCATGACAGTAAGAGAATTATGCAGTGCTGCCATAACCATGAGTGATAACACTGCGGC
CAACTTACTTCTGACAACGATCGGAGGACCGAAGGAGCTAACCGCTTTTTTGCACAACATGGGGGATCAT
GTAACTCGCCTTGATCGTTGGGAACCGGAGCTGAATGAAGCCATACCAAACGACGAGCGTGACACCACGA
TGCCTGTAGCAATGGCAACAACGTTGCGCAAACTATTAACTGGCGAACTACTTACTCTAGCTTCCCGGCA
ACAATTAATAGACTGGATGGAGGCGGATAAAGTTGCAGGACCACTTCTGCGCTCGGCCCTTCCGGCTGGC
TGGTTTATTGCTGATAAATCTGGAGCCGGTGAGCGTGGAAGCCGCGGTATCATTGCAGCACTGGGGCCAG
ATGGTAAGCCCTCCCGTATCGTAGTTATCTACACGACGGGGAGTCAGGCAACTATGGATGAACGAAATAG
ACAGATCGCTGAGATAGGTGCCTCACTGATTAAGCATTGGTAACTGTCAGACCAAGTTTACTCATATATA
CTTTAGATTGATTTAAAACTTCATTTTTAATTTAAAAGGATCTAGGTGAAGATCCTTTTTGATAATCTCA
TGACCAAAATCCCTTAACGTGAGTTTTCGTTCCACTGAGCGTCAGACCCCGTAGAAAAGATCAAAGGATC
TTCTTGAGATCCTTTTTTTCTGCGCGTAATCTGCTGCTTGCAAACAAAAAAACCACCGCTACCAGCGGTG
GTTTGTTTGCCGGATCAAGAGCTACCAACTCTTTTTCCGAAGGTAACTGGCTTCAGCAGAGCGCAGATAC
CAAATACTGTTCTTCTAGTGTAGCCGTAGTTAGGCCACCACTTCAAGAACTCTGTAGCACCGCCTACATA
CCTCGCTCTGCTAATCCTGTTACCAGTGGCTGCTGCCAGTGGCGATAAGTCGTGTCTTACCGGGTTGGAC
TCAAGACGATAGTTACCGGATAAGGCGCAGCGGTCGGGCTGAACGGGGGGTTCGTGCACACAGCCCAGCT
TGGAGCGAACGACCTACACCGAACTGAGATACCTACAGCGTGAGCTATGAGAAAGCGCCACGCTTCCCGA
AGGGAGAAAGGCGGACAGGTATCCGGTAAGCGGCAGGGTCGGAACAGGAGAGCGCACGAGGGAGCTTCCA
GGGGGAAACGCCTGGTATCTTTATAGTCCTGTCGGGTTTCGCCACCTCTGACTTGAGCGTCGATTTTTGT
GATGCTCGTCAGGGGGGCGGAGCCTATGGAAAAACGCCAGCAACGCGGCCTTTTTACGGTTCCTGGCCTT
TTGCTGGCCTTTTGCTCACATGTCCTGCAGGCAG
Features (pLannotate 1.2.2; 17 found; start..end, strand, type, name):
    137..157     +  protein_bind   attB4: mutant version of attB; core recombination site for the Gateway® BP reaction BP Clonase™
    179..626     +  promoter       hSyn promoter: human synapsin I promoter; confers neuron-specific expression (Kügler et al., 2003)
    627..647     +  protein_bind   attB1: mutant version of attB; core recombination site for the Gateway® BP reaction BP Clonase™
    690..2363    +  CDS            ATL1: ATLA1_HUMAN - Also known as GBP3, SPG3A. Experimental evidence at protein level: Swiss-Prot protein existence level 1. GTPase tethering membranes through formation of trans- homooligomers and mediating homotypic fusion of endoplasmic reticulum membranes. Functions in endoplasmic reticulum tubular network biogenesis (PubMed:27619977). May also regulate Golgi biogenesis. May regulate axonal development. From Homo sapiens (Human).
   2370..2390    -  protein_bind   attB2: mutant version of attB; core recombination site for the Gateway® BP reaction BP Clonase™
   2398..2457    +  CDS            S (fragment): HBSAG_WHV6 - Experimental evidence at transcript level: Swiss-Prot protein existence level 2. The middle envelope protein plays an important role in the budding of the virion. It is involved in the induction of budding in a nucleocapsid independent way. In this process the majority of envelope proteins bud to form subviral lipoprotein particles of 22 nm of diameter that do not contain a nucleocapsid (By similarity). From Woodchuck hepatitis B virus (isolate w64/pWS23) (WHV).
   2589..2978    +  misc_feature   WPRE: woodchuck hepatitis virus posttranscriptional regulatory element
   3008..3119    +  polyA_signal   bGH poly(A) signal: bovine growth hormone polyadenylation signal
   3223..3363    +  repeat_region  AAV2 ITR: inverted terminal repeat of adeno-associated virus serotype 2 inverted
   3368..3419    -  misc_feature   bom (fragment): basis of mobility region from pBR322
   3438..3893    +  rep_origin     f1 ori (sequence partly withheld): f1 bacteriophage origin of replication; arrow indicates direction of (+) strand synthesis
   3894..3943    -  misc_feature   bom (fragment): basis of mobility region from pBR322
   4045..4080    -  CDS            rop (fragment): Rop protein, which maintains plasmids at low copy number; rop
   4175..4279    +  promoter       AmpR promoter: bla
   4280..5140    +  CDS            AmpR: β-lactamase; bla; confers resistance to ampicillin, carbenicillin, and related antibiotics
   5311..5899    +  rep_origin     ori: high-copy-number ColE1/pMB1/pBR322/pUC origin of replication
   5961..130     -  repeat_region  AAV2 ITR (across the origin): inverted terminal repeat of adeno-associated virus serotype 2 inverted
