[The description below was written by a language model from this plasmid's Addgene catalogue record and pLannotate feature annotations shown in this document.]
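Description:
AAV-SYN-Myc-ATL1-oPRE is an adeno-associated virus transfer (vector genome) plasmid built on a VectorBuilder AAV-SYN backbone for neuron-directed expression of human atlastin GTPase 1 (ATL1, also known as SPG3A). The roughly 6 kb plasmid is maintained in bacteria through a high-copy ColE1/pUC-type origin and selected with ampicillin via the β-lactamase gene. An f1 phage origin and small remnants of pBR322 bom and rop sequences are also annotated in the backbone.

The expression cassette lies between two AAV2 inverted terminal repeats, which are the cis elements needed for replication and packaging of the intervening DNA into AAV particles when helper functions are supplied. Within the ITRs, the human synapsin I promoter, which confers neuron-specific expression, drives the ATL1 coding sequence. The catalogue states that ATL1 carries an N-terminal myc epitope tag; this tag is not separately annotated in the feature table, although there is a short unannotated stretch just upstream of the ATL1 CDS. Gateway attB4, attB1 and attB2 sites flank the promoter and the open reading frame, which suggests modular recombinational assembly, though the cloning method is recorded as unknown. Downstream is oPRE, an optimised and truncated version of the woodchuck hepatitis virus posttranscriptional regulatory element that enhances transcript expression while saving packaging space. The short woodchuck hepatitis virus "S" fragment annotated just upstream is most likely part of this same viral-derived region rather than an expressed protein. A bovine growth hormone polyadenylation signal terminates the transcript.

ATL1 is a GTPase that mediates homotypic fusion of endoplasmic reticulum membranes and shapes the tubular ER network. The construct is suited to producing AAV for expressing tagged ATL1 in neurons, though the record does not specify particular experiments.
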