Addgene plasmid #233471: AAV-SYN-Myc-ATL1-oPRE
Purpose: AAV vector plasmid expressing human atlastin GTPase 1 (ATL1) fused to myc-tag under the human synapsin (SYN) promoter. It also contains an optimised and truncated version of WPRE as a regulatory element.
Depositing lab: Richard Eva & Bart Nieuwenhuis & Evan Reid. Depositing organization: University of Cambridge.
Backbone
  Vector backbone: AAV-SYN
  Backbone manufacturer: VectorBuilder
  Vector type: Mammalian Expression, AAV
Growth in bacteria
  Bacterial resistance: Ampicillin, 100 μg/mL
  Growth temperature: 37°C
  Growth strain: NEB Stable
  Copy number: High Copy
Gene/Insert
  Gene/Insert name: ATL1 (alt names: Atlastin GTPase 1; SPG3A)
  Species: H. sapiens (human)
  Insert size (bp): 1710
  Entrez Gene: ATL1 (a.k.a. AD-FSP, FSP1, GBP3, HSN1D, SPG3, SPG3A, atlastin1)
  Promoter: Human synapsin promoter
  Tag / fusion protein: myc-tag (N terminal on insert)
  Cloning method: Unknown
Resource information
  A portion of this plasmid was derived from a plasmid made by: VectorBuilder
Terms and licenses: Academic/Nonprofit Terms; Industry Terms: Not Available to Industry
How to cite: AAV-SYN-Myc-ATL1-oPRE was a gift from Richard Eva & Bart Nieuwenhuis & Evan Reid (Addgene plasmid # 233471 ; http://n2t.net/addgene:233471 ; RRID:Addgene_233471)
